>Addgene plasmid #113159 | pOTTC1079 - pAAV TH gRNA A EF1a EGFP | addgene full sequence | sequence record 237607 | Addgene NGS Result
CCTGCAGGCAGCTGCGCGCTCGCTCGCTCACTGAGGCCGCCCGGGCGTCGGGCGACCTTTGGTCGCCCGG
CCTCAGTGAGCGAGCGAGCGCGCAGAGAGGGAGTGGCCAACTCCATCACTAGGGGTTCCTGCGGCCGCAC
GCGTAAGCTGGAGCTCCACCGCGGCGTCTCAGTACAAAAAAAGCACCGACTCGGTGCCACTTTTTCAAGT
TGATAACGGACTAGCCTTATTTTAACTTGCTATTTCTAGCTCTAAAACAAGGGCTTCAGAAGGGCCGTCA
AACAAGGCTTTTCTCCAAGGGATATTTATAGTCTCAAAACACACAATTACTTTACAGTTAGGGTGAGTTT
CCTTTTGTGCTGTTTTTTAAAATAATAATTTAGTATTTGTATCTCTTATAGAAATCCAAGCCTATCATGT
AAAATGTAGCTAGTATTAAAAAGAACAGATTATCTGTCTTTTATCGCACATTAAGCCTCTATAGTTACTA
GGAAATATTATATGCAAATTAACCGGGGCAGGGGAGTAGCCGAGCTTCTCCCACAAGTCTGTGCGAGGGG
GCCGGCGCGGGCCTAGAGATGGCGGCGTCGGATCTATCTGAGACGGGTACCCAATTCGCCCTATAGTGAG
CGCGTAAGCTTTGCAAAGATGGATAAAGTTTTAAACAGAGAGGAATCTTTGCAGCTAATGGACCTTCTAG
GTCTTGAAAGGAGTGGGAATTGGCTCCGGTGCCCGTCAGTGGGCAGAGCGCACATCGCCCACAGTCCCCG
AGAAGTTGGGGGGAGGGGTCGGCAATTGAACCGGTGCCTAGAGAAGGTGGCGCGGGGTAAACTGGGAAAG
TGATGTCGTGTACTGGCTCCGCCTTTTTCCCGAGGGTGGGGGAGAACCGTATATAAGTGCAGTAGTCGCC
GTGAACGTTCTTTTTCGCAACGGGTTTGCCGCCAGAACACAGGTAAGTGCCGTGTGTGGTTCCCGCGGGC
CTGGCCTCTTTACGGGTTATGGCCCTTGCGTGCCTTGAATTACTTCCACCTGGCTGCAGTACGTGATTCT
TGATCCCGAGCTTCGGGTTGGAAGTGGGTGGGAGAGTTCGAGGCCTTGCGCTTAAGGAGCCCCTTCGCCT
CGTGCTTGAGTTGAGGCCTGGCCTGGGCGCTGGGGCCGCCGCGTGCGAATCTGGTGGCACCTTCGCGCCT
GTCTCGCTGCTTTCGATAAGTCTCTAGCCATTTAAAATTTTTGATGACCTGCTGCGACGCTTTTTTTCTG
GCAAGATAGTCTTGTAAATGCGGGCCAAGATCTGCACACTGGTATTTCGGTTTTTGGGGCCGCGGGCGGC
GACGGGGCCCGTGCGTCCCAGCGCACATGTTCGGCGAGGCGGGGCCTGCGAGCGCGGCCACCGAGAATCG
GACGGGGGTAGTCTCAAGCTGGCCGGCCTGCTCTGGTGCCTGGCCTCGCGCCGCCGTGTATCGCCCCGCC
CTGGGCGGCAAGGCTGGCCCGGTCGGCACCAGTTGCGTGAGCGGAAAGATGGCCGCTTCCCGGCCCTGCT
GCAGGGAGCTCAAAATGGAGGACGCGGCGCTCGGGAGAGCGGGCGGGTGAGTCACCCACACAAAGGAAAA
GGGCCTTTCCGTCCTCAGCCGTCGCTTCATGTGACTCCACGGAGTACCGGGCGCCGTCCAGGCACCTCGA
TTAGTTCTCGAGCTTTTGGAGTACGTCGTCTTTAGGTTGGGGGGAGGGGTTTTATGCGATGGAGTTTCCC
CACACTGAGTGGGTGGAGACTGAAGTTAGGCCAGCTTGGCACTTGATGTAATTCTCCTTGGAATTTGCCC
TTTTTGAGTTTGGATCTTGGTTCATTCTCAAGCCTCAGACAGTGGTTCAAAGTTTTTTTCTTCCATTTCA
GGTGTCGTGAGGTACCGGATCCACCGGTCGCCACCATGGTGAGCAAGGGCGAGGAGCTGTTCACCGGGGT
GGTGCCCATCCTGGTCGAGCTGGACGGCGACGTAAACGGCCACAAGTTCAGCGTGTCCGGCGAGGGCGAG
GGCGATGCCACCTACGGCAAGCTGACCCTGAAGTTCATCTGCACCACCGGCAAGCTGCCCGTGCCCTGGC
CCACCCTCGTGACCACCCTGACCTACGGCGTGCAGTGCTTCAGCCGCTACCCCGACCACATGAAGCAGCA
CGACTTCTTCAAGTCCGCCATGCCCGAAGGCTACGTCCAGGAGCGCACCATCTTCTTCAAGGACGACGGC
AACTACAAGACCCGCGCCGAGGTGAAGTTCGAGGGCGACACCCTGGTGAACCGCATCGAGCTGAAGGGCA
TCGACTTCAAGGAGGACGGCAACATCCTGGGGCACAAGCTGGAGTACAACTACAACAGCCACAACGTCTA
TATCATGGCCGACAAGCAGAAGAACGGCATCAAGGTGAACTTCAAGATCCGCCACAACATCGAGGACGGC
AGCGTGCAGCTCGCCGACCACTACCAGCAGAACACCCCCATCGGCGACGGCCCCGTGCTGCTGCCCGACA
ACCACTACCTGAGCACCCAGTCCGCCCTGAGCAAAGACCCCAACGAGAAGCGCGATCACATGGTCCTGCT
GGAGTTCGTGACCGCCGCCGGGATCACTCTCGGCATGGACGAGCTGTACAAGTAAAGCGGCCGCACTCGA
GATATCAAGCTTATCGATAATCAACCTCTGGATTACAAAATTTGTGAAAGATTGACTGGTATTCTTAACT
ATGTTGCTCCTTTTACGCTATGTGGATACGCTGCTTTAATGCCTTTGTATCATGCTATTGCTTCCCGTAT
GGCTTTCATTTTCTCCTCCTTGTATAAATCCTGGTTGCTGTCTCTTTATGAGGAGTTGTGGCCCGTTGTC
AGGCAACGTGGCGTGGTGTGCACTGTGTTTGCTGACGCAACCCCCACTGGTTGGGGCATTGCCACCACCT
GTCAGCTCCTTTCCGGGACTTTCGCTTTCCCCCTCCCTATTGCCACGGCGGAACTCATCGCCGCCTGCCT
TGCCCGCTGCTGGACAGGGGCTCGGCTGTTGGGCACTGACAATTCCGTGGTGTTGTCGGGGAAATCATCG
TCCTTTCCTTGGCTGCTCGCCTATGTTGCCACCTGGATTCTGCGCGGGACGTCCTTCTGCTACGTCCCTT
CGGCCCTCAATCCAGCGGACCTTCCTTCCCGCGGCCTGCTGCCGGCTCTGCGGCCTCTTCCGCGTCTTCG
CCTTCGCCCTCAGACGAGTCGGATCTCCCTTTGGGCCGCCTCCCCGCATCGATACCGAGCGCTGCTCGAG
AGATCTACGGGTGGCATCCCTGTGACCCCTCCCCAGTGCCTCTCCTGGCCCTGGAAGTTGCCACTCCAGT
GCCCACCAGCCTTGTCCTAATAAAATTAAGTTGCATCATTTTGTCTGACTAGGTGTCCTTCTATAATATT
ATGGGGTGGAGGGGGGTGGTATGGAGCAAGGGGCAAGTTGGGAAGACAACCTGTAGGGCCTGCGGGGTCT
ATTGGGAACCAAGCTGGAGTGCAGTGGCACAATCTTGGCTCACTGCAATCTCCGCCTCCTGGGTTCAAGC
GATTCTCCTGCCTCAGCCTCCCGAGTTGTTGGGATTCCAGGCATGCATGACCAGGCTCAGCTAATTTTTG
TTTTTTTGGTAGAGACGGGGTTTCACCATATTGGCCAGGCTGGTCTCCAACTCCTAATCTCAGGTGATCT
ACCCACCTTGGCCTCCCAAATTGCTGGGATTACAGGCGTGAACCACTGCTCCCTTCCCTGTCCTTCTGAT
TTTGTAGGTAACCACGTGCGGACCGAGCGGCCGCAGGAACCCCTAGTGATGGAGTTGGCCACTCCCTCTC
TGCGCGCTCGCTCGCTCACTGAGGCCGGGCGACCAAAGGTCGCCCGACGCCCGGGCTTTGCCCGGGCGGC
CTCAGTGAGCGAGCGAGCGCGCAGCTGCCTGCAGGGGCGCCTGATGCGGTATTTTCTCCTTACGCATCTG
TGCGGTATTTCACACCGCATA
[95 nt withheld, positions 4012-4106]
T
[46 nt withheld, positions 4108-4153]
C
[141 nt withheld, positions 4155-4295]
CCTTTGACGTTGGAGTCCACGTTCTTT
[37 nt withheld, positions 4323-4359]
ACTCTATCTCGGGCTATTCTTTTGATTTATAAGGGATTTTGCCGATTTCGGTCTATTGGTTAAAAAATGA
GCTGATTTAACAAAAATTTAACGCGAATTTTAACAAAATATTAACGTTTACAATTTTATGGTGCACTCTC
AGTACAATCTGCTCTGATGCCGCATAGTTAAGCCAGCCCCGACACCCGCCAACACCCGCTGACGCGCCCT
GACGGGCTTGTCTGCTCCCGGCATCCGCTTACAGACAAGCTGTGACCGTCTCCGGGAGCTGCATGTGTCA
GAGGTTTTCACCGTCATCACCGAAACGCGCGAGACGAAAGGGCCTCGTGATACGCCTATTTTTATAGGTT
AATGTCATGATAATAATGGTTTCTTAGACGTCAGGTGGCACTTTTCGGGGAAATGTGCGCGGAACCCCTA
TTTGTTTATTTTTCTAAATACATTCAAATATGTATCCGCTCATGAGACAATAACCCTGATAAATGCTTCA
ATAATATTGAAAAAGGAAGAGTATGAGTATTCAACATTTCCGTGTCGCCCTTATTCCCTTTTTTGCGGCA
TTTTGCCTTCCTGTTTTTGCTCACCCAGAAACGCTGGTGAAAGTAAAAGATGCTGAAGATCAGTTGGGTG
CACGAGTGGGTTACATCGAACTGGATCTCAACAGCGGTAAGATCCTTGAGAGTTTTCGCCCCGAAGAACG
TTTTCCAATGATGAGCACTTTTAAAGTTCTGCTATGTGGCGCGGTATTATCCCGTATTGACGCCGGGCAA
GAGCAACTCGGTCGCCGCATACACTATTCTCAGAATGACTTGGTTGAGTACTCACCAGTCACAGAAAAGC
ATCTTACGGATGGCATGACAGTAAGAGAATTATGCAGTGCTGCCATAACCATGAGTGATAACACTGCGGC
CAACTTACTTCTGACAACGATCGGAGGACCGAAGGAGCTAACCGCTTTTTTGCACAACATGGGGGATCAT
GTAACTCGCCTTGATCGTTGGGAACCGGAGCTGAATGAAGCCATACCAAACGACGAGCGTGACACCACGA
TGCCTGTAGCAATGGCAACAACGTTGCGCAAACTATTAACTGGCGAACTACTTACTCTAGCTTCCCGGCA
ACAATTAATAGACTGGATGGAGGCGGATAAAGTTGCAGGACCACTTCTGCGCTCGGCCCTTCCGGCTGGC
TGGTTTATTGCTGATAAATCTGGAGCCGGTGAGCGTGGGTCTCGCGGTATCATTGCAGCACTGGGGCCAG
ATGGTAAGCCCTCCCGTATCGTAGTTATCTACACGACGGGGAGTCAGGCAACTATGGATGAACGAAATAG
ACAGATCGCTGAGATAGGTGCCTCACTGATTAAGCATTGGTAACTGTCAGACCAAGTTTACTCATATATA
CTTTAGATTGATTTAAAACTTCATTTTTAATTTAAAAGGATCTAGGTGAAGATCCTTTTTGATAATCTCA
TGACCAAAATCCCTTAACGTGAGTTTTCGTTCCACTGAGCGTCAGACCCCGTAGAAAAGATCAAAGGATC
TTCTTGAGATCCTTTTTTTCTGCGCGTAATCTGCTGCTTGCAAACAAAAAAACCACCGCTACCAGCGGTG
GTTTGTTTGCCGGATCAAGAGCTACCAACTCTTTTTCCGAAGGTAACTGGCTTCAGCAGAGCGCAGATAC
CAAATACTGTTCTTCTAGTGTAGCCGTAGTTAGGCCACCACTTCAAGAACTCTGTAGCACCGCCTACATA
CCTCGCTCTGCTAATCCTGTTACCAGTGGCTGCTGCCAGTGGCGATAAGTCGTGTCTTACCGGGTTGGAC
TCAAGACGATAGTTACCGGATAAGGCGCAGCGGTCGGGCTGAACGGGGGGTTCGTGCACACAGCCCAGCT
TGGAGCGAACGACCTACACCGAACTGAGATACCTACAGCGTGAGCTATGAGAAAGCGCCACGCTTCCCGA
AGGGAGAAAGGCGGACAGGTATCCGGTAAGCGGCAGGGTCGGAACAGGAGAGCGCACGAGGGAGCTTCCA
GGGGGAAACGCCTGGTATCTTTATAGTCCTGTCGGGTTTCGCCACCTCTGACTTGAGCGTCGATTTTTGT
GATGCTCGTCAGGGGGGCGGAGCCTATGGAAAAACGCCAGCAACGCGGCCTTTTTACGGTTCCTGGCCTT
TTGCTGGCCTTTTGCTCACATGT
Features (pLannotate 1.2.2; 18 found; start..end, strand, type, name):
     12..39      +  repeat_region  AAV2 ITR (fragment): inverted terminal repeat of adeno-associated virus serotype 2 inverted
     68..95      +  repeat_region  AAV2 ITR (fragment): inverted terminal repeat of adeno-associated virus serotype 2 inverted
    183..258     -  misc_RNA       gRNA scaffold: guide RNA scaffold for the Streptococcus pyogenes CRISPR/Cas9 system
    281..594     -  promoter       U6 promoter: RNA polymerase III promoter for mouse U6 snRNA (Das et al., 1988)
    649..715     +  CDS            small t antigen (fragment): SV40 (simian virus 40) small t antigen
    722..1900    +  promoter       EF-1α promoter: strong constitutive promoter for human elongation factor EF-1α
   1926..2645    +  CDS            EGFP: the original enhanced GFP (Yang et al., 1996) mammalian codon-optimized
   2661..2679    +  misc_feature   MCS (fragment): pBluescript multiple cloning site
   2679..3267    +  misc_feature   WPRE: woodchuck hepatitis virus posttranscriptional regulatory element
   3299..3775    +  polyA_signal   hGH poly(A) signal: human growth hormone polyadenylation signal
   3815..3955    +  repeat_region  AAV2 ITR: inverted terminal repeat of adeno-associated virus serotype 2 inverted
   3960..4011    -  misc_feature   bom (fragment): basis of mobility region from pBR322
   4030..4485    +  rep_origin     f1 ori (sequence partly withheld): f1 bacteriophage origin of replication; arrow indicates direction of (+) strand synthesis
   4486..4535    -  misc_feature   bom (fragment): basis of mobility region from pBR322
   4637..4672    -  CDS            rop (fragment): Rop protein, which maintains plasmids at low copy number; rop
   4767..4871    +  promoter       AmpR promoter: bla
   4872..5732    +  CDS            AmpR: β-lactamase; bla; confers resistance to ampicillin, carbenicillin, and related antibiotics
   5903..6491    +  rep_origin     ori: high-copy-number ColE1/pMB1/pBR322/pUC origin of replication
