[The description below was written by a language model from this plasmid's Addgene catalogue record and pLannotate feature annotations shown in this document.]
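Description:
pOTTC1079 - pAAV TH gRNA A EF1a EGFP is an adeno-associated virus transfer plasmid of about 6.5 kb, built on the pOTTC407 backbone and classed as a mammalian expression, AAV and CRISPR vector. It is propagated in bacteria under ampicillin selection (AmpR with its bla promoter) from a ColE1/pUC-type origin. The catalogue lists it as low copy, and a recombination-tolerant strain is specified, consistent with the instability of AAV terminal repeats. An f1 phage origin is also present, along with small annotated fragments of bom and rop that appear to be backbone remnants.

Between the AAV2 inverted terminal repeats, which allow the intervening DNA to be packaged into AAV particles, sit two divergently oriented expression units. On the reverse strand, a mouse U6 RNA polymerase III promoter drives a guide RNA made of a spacer targeting rat tyrosine hydroxylase (TH) fused to the Streptococcus pyogenes Cas9 scaffold. On the forward strand, the human EF-1α promoter drives EGFP, followed by a WPRE to enhance transcript expression and a human growth hormone polyadenylation signal. The left ITR is detected only as two short fragments in the sequence-derived annotation, while the right ITR is annotated in full. A short hit to SV40 small t antigen between the two promoters is probably a non-coding remnant.

The plasmid carries no Cas9, so the nuclease must be supplied separately. The associated publication describes neuron-specific genome modification in the adult brain of Cas9 transgenic rats, where this vector would deliver the TH guide and mark transduced cells with EGFP.
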