Addgene plasmid #113159: pOTTC1079 - pAAV TH gRNA A EF1a EGFP
Purpose: An AAV vector that expresses guide RNA targeting rat TH and expresses EGFP reporter
Depositing lab: Brandon Harvey. Depositing organization: National Institute on Drug Abuse (NIDA). Publication: Neuron-Specific Genome Modification in the Adult Rat Brain Using CRISPR-Cas9 Transgenic Rats. Back S, Necarsulmer J, Whitaker LR, Coke LM, Koivula P, Heathward EJ, Fortuno LV, Zhang Y, Yeh CG, Baldwin HA, Spencer MD, Mejias-Aponte CA, Pickel J, Hoffman AF, Spivak CE, Lupica CR, Underhill SM, Amara SG, Domanskyi A, Anttila JE, Airavaara M, Hope BT, Hamra FK, Richie CT, Harvey BK. Neuron. 2019 Feb 8. pii: S0896-6273(19)30062-5. doi: 10.1016/j.neuron.2019.01.035. PubMed 30792150.
Backbone
  Vector backbone: pOTTC407
  Backbone manufacturer: NIDA OTTC
  Backbone size w/o insert (bp): 6000
  Total vector size (bp): 6562
  Vector type: Mammalian Expression, AAV, CRISPR
Growth in bacteria
  Bacterial resistance: Ampicillin, 100 μg/mL
  Growth temperature: 30°C
  Growth strain: NEB Stable
  Copy number: Low Copy
Gene/Insert
  Gene/Insert name: gRNA for rat TH
  gRNA/shRNA sequence: ACGGCCCTTCTGAAGCCCTT
  Species: R. norvegicus (rat)
  Promoter: mU6
  Cloning method: Ligation Independent Cloning
  Sequencing primers: 5′ CCTCGCACAGACTTGTGGGA
Terms and licenses: Academic/Nonprofit Terms; Industry Terms: Not Available to Industry
How to cite: pOTTC1079 - pAAV TH gRNA A EF1a EGFP was a gift from Brandon Harvey (Addgene plasmid # 113159 ; http://n2t.net/addgene:113159 ; RRID:Addgene_113159)
